Addgene plasmid #236387: pCAG-aptamer array
Purpose: crRNA array expression
Depositing lab: Ling-Ling Chen. Depositing organization: CAS Center for Excellence in Molecular Cell Science. Publication: CRISPR-array-mediated imaging of non-repetitive and multiplex genomic loci in living cells. Yang LZ, Min YH, Liu YX, Gao BQ, Liu XQ, Huang Y, Wang H, Yang L, Liu ZJ, Chen LL. Nat Methods. 2024 Sep;21(9):1646-1657. doi: 10.1038/s41592-024-02333-3. Epub 2024 Jul 4. PubMed 38965442.
Backbone
  Vector backbone: pCAG
  Vector type: Lentiviral, CRISPR
Growth in bacteria
  Bacterial resistance: Ampicillin, 100 μg/mL
  Growth temperature: 37°C
  Growth strain: NEB Stable
  Copy number: High Copy
Gene/Insert
  Gene/Insert name: Aptamer array
  Species: Synthetic
  Cloning method: Gene Synthesis
Terms and licenses: Academic/Nonprofit Terms; Industry Terms: Not Available to Industry
How to cite: pCAG-aptamer array was a gift from Ling-Ling Chen (Addgene plasmid # 236387 ; http://n2t.net/addgene:236387 ; RRID:Addgene_236387)
