[The description below was written by a language model from this plasmid's Addgene catalogue record and pLannotate feature annotations shown in this document.]
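Description:
pCAG-aptamer array is a lentiviral transfer plasmid on a pCAG backbone, catalogued as a CRISPR vector for expressing a crRNA array in mammalian cells. It is maintained in E. coli through a high-copy ColE1/pUC-type origin and an ampicillin resistance gene (bla with its own promoter). The annotated 7.9 kb sequence shows a standard HIV-1-derived vector frame: a truncated 5' LTR, the Ψ packaging signal with an adjoining gag fragment, the Rev response element for Rev-dependent nuclear export of the vector genome, the cPPT/CTS element, and a self-inactivating ΔU3 3' LTR. These elements allow the region between the LTRs to be packaged into viral particles when packaging functions are supplied in trans, and to integrate without reconstituting an active viral promoter. Small fragments annotated as lacI, lac promoter/operator, SV40 ori, SV40 poly(A) and nef appear to be backbone remnants.

The payload is driven by the composite CAG promoter, made up of the CMV immediate-early enhancer, the chicken β-actin promoter and a chimeric β-actin/β-globin intron, so the array is produced as a Pol II transcript. The insert is a synthetic, gene-synthesised "aptamer array" occupying the short interval between the intron and the WPRE, which enhances transcript stability and expression. Within it, the annotation detects a boxB hairpin fragment (bound by the λ N peptide) and an MS2 stem loop (bound by MS2 coat protein), consistent with RNA aptamers that can recruit tagged binding proteins. The record does not specify the crRNA spacers, direct repeats, cognate Cas protein or targeted loci, and no mammalian selection marker or reporter is annotated. The associated work concerns CRISPR-array-based imaging of non-repetitive and multiplexed genomic loci in living cells.
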