Features (pLannotate 1.2.2; 25 found; start..end, strand, type, name):
    377..634     +  LTR            5' LTR (truncated): truncated 5' long terminal repeat (LTR) from HIV-1
    681..806     +  misc_feature   HIV-1 Ψ: packaging signal of human immunodeficiency virus type 1
    790..1128    +  CDS            HIV-1 gag (fragment): gag protein from human immunodeficiency virus 1; gag
   1303..1536    +  misc_feature   RRE: The Rev response element (RRE) of HIV-1 allows for Rev-dependent mRNA export from the nucleus to the cytoplasm.
   1913..2013    +  CDS            Rev (fragment): human immunodeficiency virus 1 (HIV-1) Rev protein; rev; enhances nuclear export of unspliced and incompletely spliced viral mRNAs
   2058..2175    +  misc_feature   cPPT/CTS: central polypurine tract and central termination sequence of HIV-1
   2274..2577    +  enhancer       CMV enhancer: human cytomegalovirus immediate early enhancer
   2579..2856    +  promoter       chicken β-actin promoter: No description available
   2857..3873    +  intron         chimeric intron: chimera between introns from chicken β-actin and rabbit β-globin
   3967..3983    +  protein_bind   boxB (fragment): λ N peptide binding site consisting of an RNA hairpin within the N-utliization (nut) site of the λ bacteriophage transcript (Tan and Frankel, 1995) λN peptide
   4183..4201    +  misc_RNA       MS2 stem loop: stem loop that binds the bacteriophage MS2 coat protein
   4301..4889    +  misc_feature   WPRE: woodchuck hepatitis virus posttranscriptional regulatory element
   4897..4962    +  CDS            nef (fragment): NEF_HV1Z2 - Experimental evidence at protein level: Swiss-Prot protein existence level 1. Extracellular Nef protein targets CD4(+) T-lymphocytes for apoptosis by interacting with CXCR4 surface receptors. From Human immunodeficiency virus type 1 group M subtype D (isolate Z2/CDC-Z34) (HIV-1).
   4964..5197    +  LTR            3' LTR (ΔU3): self-inactivating 3' long terminal repeat (LTR) from HIV-1
   5402..5506    +  promoter       AmpR promoter: bla
   5507..6367    +  CDS            AmpR: β-lactamase; bla; confers resistance to ampicillin, carbenicillin, and related antibiotics
   6538..7126    +  rep_origin     ori: high-copy-number ColE1/pMB1/pBR322/pUC origin of replication
   7309..7363    +  CDS            lacI (fragment): lac repressor; lacI; The lac repressor binds to the lac operator to inhibit transcription in E. coli. This inhibition can be relieved by adding lactose or isopropyl-β-D-thiogalactopyranoside (IPTG).
   7369..7462    +  rep_origin     SV40 ori (fragment): SV40 origin of replication
   7487..7524    +  CDS            lacI (fragment): lac repressor; lacI; The lac repressor binds to the lac operator to inhibit transcription in E. coli. This inhibition can be relieved by adding lactose or isopropyl-β-D-thiogalactopyranoside (IPTG).
   7537..7558    +  protein_bind   CAP binding site: CAP binding activates transcription in the presence of cAMP. E. coli catabolite activator protein
   7573..7603    +  promoter       lac promoter: promoter for the E. coli lac operon
   7611..7627    +  protein_bind   lac operator: The lac repressor binds to the lac operator to inhibit transcription in E. coli. This inhibition can be relieved by adding lactose or isopropyl-β-D-thiogalactopyranoside (IPTG). lac repressor encoded by lacI
   7661..7744    +  polyA_signal   SV40 poly(A) signal (fragment): SV40 polyadenylation signal
   7911..329     +  CDS            nef (fragment) (across the origin): NEF_HV1BR - Experimental evidence at protein level: Swiss-Prot protein existence level 1. Extracellular Nef protein targets CD4(+) T-lymphocytes for apoptosis by interacting with CXCR4 surface receptors (PubMed:14990729). From Human immunodeficiency virus type 1 group M subtype B (isolate BRU/LAI) (HIV-1).
>Addgene plasmid #236387 | pCAG-aptamer array | addgene full sequence | sequence record 494990 | Addgene Long Read Sequencing Result
TGGAAGGGCTAATTCACTCCCAAAGAAGACAAGATATCCTTGATCTGTGGATCTACCACACACAAGGCTA
CTTCCCTGATTAGCAGAACTACACACCAGGGCCAGGGGTCAGATATCCACTGACCTTTGGATGGTGCTAC
AAGCTAGTACCAGTTGAGCCAGATAAGGTAGAAGAGGCCAATAAAGGAGAGAACACCAGCTTGTTACACC
CTGTGAGCCTGCATGGGATGGATGACCCGGAGAGAGAAGTGTTAGAGTGGAGGTTTGACAGCCGCCTAGC
ATTTCATCACGTGGCCCGAGAGCTGCATCCGGAGTACTTCAAGAACTGCTGATATCGAGCTTGCTACAAG
GGACTTTCCGCTGGGGACTTTCCAGGGAGGCGTGGCCTGGGCGGGACTGGGGAGTGGCGAGCCCTCAGAT
CCTGCATATAAGCAGCTGCTTTTTGCCTGTACTGGGTCTCTCTGGTTAGACCAGATCTGAGCCTGGGAGC
TCTCTGGCTAACTAGGGAACCCACTGCTTAAGCCTCAATAAAGCTTGCCTTGAGTGCTTCAAGTAGTGTG
TGCCCGTCTGTTGTGTGACTCTGGTAACTAGAGATCCCTCAGACCCTTTTAGTCAGTGTGGAAAATCTCT
AGCAGTGGCGCCCGAACAGGGACTTGAAAGCGAAAGGGAAACCAGAGGAGCTCTCTCGACGCAGGACTCG
GCTTGCTGAAGCGCGCACGGCAAGAGGCGAGGGGCGGCGACTGGTGAGTACGCCAAAAATTTTGACTAGC
GGAGGCTAGAAGGAGAGAGATGGGTGCGAGAGCGTCAGTATTAAGCGGGGGAGAATTAGATCGCGATGGG
AAAAAATTCGGTTAAGGCCAGGGGGAAAGAAAAAATATAAATTAAAACATATAGTATGGGCAAGCAGGGA
GCTAGAACGATTCGCAGTTAATCCTGGCCTGTTAGAAACATCAGAAGGCTGTAGACAAATACTGGGACAG
CTACAACCATCCCTTCAGACAGGATCAGAAGAACTTAGATCATTATATAATACAGTAGCAACCCTCTATT
GTGTGCATCAAAGGATAGAGATAAAAGACACCAAGGAAGCTTTAGACAAGATAGAGGAAGAGCAAAACAA
AAGTAAGACCACCGCACAGCAAGCGGCCGGCCGCTGATCTTCAGACCTGGAGGAGGAGATATGAGGGACA
ATTGGAGAAGTGAATTATATAAATATAAAGTAGTAAAAATTGAACCATTAGGAGTAGCACCCACCAAGGC
AAAGAGAAGAGTGGTGCAGAGAGAAAAAAGAGCAGTGGGAATAGGAGCTTTGTTCCTTGGGTTCTTGGGA
GCAGCAGGAAGCACTATGGGCGCAGCGTCAATGACGCTGACGGTACAGGCCAGACAATTATTGTCTGGTA
TAGTGCAGCAGCAGAACAATTTGCTGAGGGCTATTGAGGCGCAACAGCATCTGTTGCAACTCACAGTCTG
GGGCATCAAGCAGCTCCAGGCAAGAATCCTGGCTGTGGAAAGATACCTAAAGGATCAACAGCTCCTGGGG
ATTTGGGGTTGCTCTGGAAAACTCATTTGCACCACTGCTGTGCCTTGGAATGCTAGTTGGAGTAATAAAT
CTCTGGAACAGATTTGGAATCACACGACCTGGATGGAGTGGGACAGAGAAATTAACAATTACACAAGCTT
AATACACTCCTTAATTGAAGAATCGCAAAACCAGCAAGAAAAGAATGAACAAGAATTATTGGAATTAGAT
AAATGGGCAAGTTTGTGGAATTGGTTTAACATAACAAATTGGCTGTGGTATATAAAATTATTCATAATGA
TAGTAGGAGGCTTGGTAGGTTTAAGAATAGTTTTTGCTGTACTTTCTATAGTGAATAGAGTTAGGCAGGG
ATATTCACCATTATCGTTTCAGACCCACCTCCCAACCCCGAGGGGACCCGACAGGCCCGAAGGAATAGAA
GAAGAAGGTGGAGAGAGAGACAGAGACAGATCCATTCGATTAGTGAACGGATCTCGACGGTATCGCCGAA
TTCACAAATGGCAGTATTCATCCACAATTTTAAAAGAAAAGGGGGGATTGGGGGGTACAGTGCAGGGGAA
AGAATAGTAGACATAATAGCAACAGACATACAAACTAAAGAATTACAAAAACAAATTACAAAAATTCAAA
ATTTTCGGGTTTATTACAGGGACAGCAGAGATCCAGTTTGGACTAGTTATTAATAGTAATCAATTACGGG
GTCATTAGTTCATAGCCCATATATGGAGTTCCGCGTTACATAACTTACGGTAAATGGCCCGCCTGGCTGA
CCGCCCAACGACCCCCGCCCATTGACGTCAATAATGACGTATGTTCCCATAGTAACGCCAATAGGGACTT
TCCATTGACGTCAATGGGTGGAGTATTTACGGTAAACTGCCCACTTGGCAGTACATCAAGTGTATCATAT
GCCAAGTACGCCCCCTATTGACGTCAATGACGGTAAATGGCCCGCCTGGCATTATGCCCAGTACATGACC
TTATGGGACTTTCCTACTTGGCAGTACATCTACGTATTAGTCATCGCTATTACCATGGTCGAGGTGAGCC
CCACGTTCTGCTTCACTCTCCCCATCTCCCCCCCCTCCCCACCCCCAATTTTGTATTTATTTATTTTTTA
ATTATTTTGTGCAGCGATGGGGGCGGGGGGGGGGGGGGGGCGCGCGCCAGGCGGGGCGGGGCGGGGCGAG
GGGCGGGGCGGGGCGAGGCGGAGAGGTGCGGCGGCAGCCAATCAGAGCGGCGCGCTCCGAAAGTTTCCTT
TTATGGCGAGGCGGCGGCGGCGGCGGCCCTATAAAAAGCGAAGCGCGCGGCGGGCGGGAGTCGCTGCGCG
CTGCCTTCGCCCCGTGCCCCGCTCCGCCGCCGCCTCGCGCCGCCCGCCCCGGCTCTGACTGACCGCGTTA
CTCCCACAGGTGAGCGGGCGGGACGGCCCTTCTCCTCCGGGCTGTAATTAGCGCTTGGTTTAATGACGGC
TTGTTTCTTTTCTGTGGCTGCGTGAAAGCCTTGAGGGGCTCCGGGAGGGCCCTTTGTGCGGGGGGAGCGG
CTCGGGGGGTGCGTGCGTGTGTGTGTGCGTGGGGAGCGCCGCGTGCGGCTCCGCGCTGCCCGGCGGCTGT
GAGCGCTGCGGGCGCGGCGCGGGGCTTTGTGCGCTCCGCAGTGTGCGCGAGGGGAGCGCGGCCGGGGGCG
GTGCCCCGCGGTGCGGGGGGGGCTGCGAGGGGAACAAAGGCTGCGTGCGGGGTGTGTGCGTGGGGGGGTG
AGCAGGGGGTGTGGGCGCGTCGGTCGGGCTGCAACCCCCCCTGCACCCCCCTCCCCGAGTTGCTGAGCAC
GGCCCGGCTTCGGGTGCGGGGCTCCGTACGGGGCGTGGCGCGGGGCTCGCCGTGCCGGGCGGGGGGTGGC
GGCAGGTGGGGGTGCCGGGCGGGGCGGGGCCGCCTCGGGCCGGGGAGGGCTCGGGGGAGGGGCGCGGCGG
CCCCCGGAGCGCCGGCGGCTGTCGAGGCGCGGCGAGCCGCAGCCATTGCCTTTTATGGTAATCGTGCGAG
AGGGCGCAGGGACTTCCTTTGTCCCAAATCTGTGCGGAGCCGAAATCTGGGAGGCGCCGCCGCACCCCCT
CTAGCGGGCGCGGGGCGAAGCGGTGCGGCGCCGGCAGGAAGGAAATGGGCGGGGAGGGCCTTCGTGCGTC
GCCGCGCCGCCGTCCCCTTCTCCCTCTCCAGCCTCGGGGCTGTCCGCGGGGGGACGGCTGCCTTCGGGGG
GGACGGGGCAGGGCGGGGTTCGGCTTCTGGCGTGTGACCGGCGGCTCTAGCGCCTCTGCTAACCATGTTC
ATGCCTTCTTCTTTTTCCTACAGCTCCTGGGCAACGTGCTGGTTATTGTGCTGTCTCATCATTTTGGCAA
AGGGCGGCCGCGTGGAAAGGACGAAACACCGTAATTTCTACTAGGTGGCCCTGAAGAAGGGCCTAAGTGT
AGATTGTACAGTATATAATATACATAATTTCTACTAGGTGGCTCGTTGAGCTCATTAGCTCCGAGCCTAA
GTGTAGATATTCCATTCCATTCCAATCCATGTAATTTCTACTAGGTGGAGCAGACGATATGGCGTCGCTC
CTAAGTGTAGATTAAAGTCTGCAAGTGGATATTAATTTCTACTAGGTGGCCAACATGAGGATCACCCATG
TCTGCAGGGCCTAAGTGTAGATATTCGAGTCCATTCGATGATTAATTTCTACTAGGTGTAGATTTTTTTG
AATTCTCGACCTCGAGAATCGATAGATCCTAATCAACCTCTGGATTACAAAATTTGTGAAAGATTGACTG
GTATTCTTAACTATGTTGCTCCTTTTACGCTATGTGGATACGCTGCTTTAATGCCTTTGTATCATGCTAT
TGCTTCCCGTATGGCTTTCATTTTCTCCTCCTTGTATAAATCCTGGTTGCTGTCTCTTTATGAGGAGTTG
TGGCCCGTTGTCAGGCAACGTGGCGTGGTGTGCACTGTGTTTGCTGACGCAACCCCCACTGGTTGGGGCA
TTGCCACCACCTGTCAGCTCCTTTCCGGGACTTTCGCTTTCCCCCTCCCTATTGCCACGGCGGAACTCAT
CGCCGCCTGCCTTGCCCGCTGCTGGACAGGGGCTCGGCTGTTGGGCACTGACAATTCCGTGGTGTTGTCG
GGGAAATCATCGTCCTTTCCTTGGCTGCTCGCCTGTGTTGCCACCTGGATTCTGCGCGGGACGTCCTTCT
GCTACGTCCCTTCGGCCCTCAATCCAGCGGACCTTCCTTCCCGCGGCCTGCTGCCGGCTCTGCGGCCTCT
TCCGCGTCTTCGCCTTCGCCCTCAGACGAGTCGGATCTCCCTTTGGGCCGCCTCCCCGCCTGAGATCCTT
TAAGACCAATGACTTACAAGGCAGCTGTAGATCTTAGCCACTTTTTAAAAGAAAAGGGGGGACTGGAAGG
GCTAATTCACTCCCAACGAAGACAAGATCTGCTTTTTGCTTGTACTGGGTCTCTCTGGTTAGACCAGATC
TGAGCCTGGGAGCTCTCTGGCTAACTAGGGAACCCACTGCTTAAGCCTCAATAAAGCTTGCCTTGAGTGC
TTCAAGTAGTGTGTGCCCGTCTGTTGTGTGACTCTGGTAACTAGAGATCCCTCAGACCCTTTTAGTCAGT
GTGGAAAATCTCTAGCAGTAGTAGTTCATGTCATCTTATTATTCAGTATTTATAACTTGCAAAGAAATGA
ATATCAGAGAGTGAGAGGCCCGGGTTAATTAAGGAAAGGGCTAGATCATTCTTGAAGACGAAAGGGCCTC
GTGATACGCCTATTTTTATAGGTTAATGTCATGATAATAATGGTTTCTTAGACGTCAGGTGGCACTTTTC
GGGGAAATGTGCGCGGAACCCCTATTTGTTTATTTTTCTAAATACATTCAAATATGTATCCGCTCATGAG
ACAATAACCCTGATAAATGCTTCAATAATATTGAAAAAGGAAGAGTATGAGTATTCAACATTTCCGTGTC
GCCCTTATTCCCTTTTTTGCGGCATTTTGCCTTCCTGTTTTTGCTCACCCAGAAACGCTGGTGAAAGTAA
AAGATGCTGAAGATCAGTTGGGTGCACGAGTGGGTTACATCGAACTGGATCTCAACAGCGGTAAGATCCT
TGAGAGTTTTCGCCCCGAAGAACGTTTTCCAATGATGAGCACTTTTAAAGTTCTGCTATGTGGCGCGGTA
TTATCCCGTGTTGACGCCGGGCAAGAGCAACTCGGTCGCCGCATACACTATTCTCAGAATGACTTGGTTG
AGTACTCACCAGTCACAGAAAAGCATCTTACGGATGGCATGACAGTAAGAGAATTATGCAGTGCTGCCAT
AACCATGAGTGATAACACTGCGGCCAACTTACTTCTGACAACGATCGGAGGACCGAAGGAGCTAACCGCT
TTTTTGCACAACATGGGGGATCATGTAACTCGCCTTGATCGTTGGGAACCGGAGCTGAATGAAGCCATAC
CAAACGACGAGCGTGACACCACGATGCCTGTAGCAATGGCAACAACGTTGCGCAAACTATTAACTGGCGA
ACTACTTACTCTAGCTTCCCGGCAACAATTAATAGACTGGATGGAGGCGGATAAAGTTGCAGGACCACTT
CTGCGCTCGGCCCTTCCGGCTGGCTGGTTTATTGCTGATAAATCTGGAGCCGGTGAGCGTGGGTCTCGCG
GTATCATTGCAGCACTGGGGCCAGATGGTAAGCCCTCCCGTATCGTAGTTATCTACACGACGGGGAGTCA
GGCAACTATGGATGAACGAAATAGACAGATCGCTGAGATAGGTGCCTCACTGATTAAGCATTGGTAACTG
TCAGACCAAGTTTACTCATATATACTTTAGATTGATTTAAAACTTCATTTTTAATTTAAAAGGATCTAGG
TGAAGATCCTTTTTGATAATCTCATGACCAAAATCCCTTAACGTGAGTTTTCGTTCCACTGAGCGTCAGA
CCCCGTAGAAAAGATCAAAGGATCTTCTTGAGATCCTTTTTTTCTGCGCGTAATCTGCTGCTTGCAAACA
AAAAAACCACCGCTACCAGCGGTGGTTTGTTTGCCGGATCAAGAGCTACCAACTCTTTTTCCGAAGGTAA
CTGGCTTCAGCAGAGCGCAGATACCAAATACTGTTCTTCTAGTGTAGCCGTAGTTAGGCCACCACTTCAA
GAACTCTGTAGCACCGCCTACATACCTCGCTCTGCTAATCCTGTTACCAGTGGCTGCTGCCAGTGGCGAT
AAGTCGTGTCTTACCGGGTTGGACTCAAGACGATAGTTACCGGATAAGGCGCAGCGGTCGGGCTGAACGG
GGGGTTCGTGCACACAGCCCAGCTTGGAGCGAACGACCTACACCGAACTGAGATACCTACAGCGTGAGCT
ATGAGAAAGCGCCACGCTTCCCGAAGGGAGAAAGGCGGACAGGTATCCGGTAAGCGGCAGGGTCGGAACA
GGAGAGCGCACGAGGGAGCTTCCAGGGGGAAACGCCTGGTATCTTTATAGTCCTGTCGGGTTTCGCCACC
TCTGACTTGAGCGTCGATTTTTGTGATGCTCGTCAGGGGGGCGGAGCCTATGGAAAAACGCCAGCAACGC
GGCCTTTTTACGGTTCCTGGCCTTTTGCTGGCCTTTTGCTCACATGTTCTTTCCTGCGTTATCCCCTGAT
TCTGTGGATAACCGTATTACCGCCTTTGAGTGAGCTGATACCGCTCGCCGCAGCCGAACGACCGAGCGCA
GCGAGTCAGTGAGCGAGGAAGCGGAAGAGCGCCCAATACGCAAACCGCCTCTCCCCGCGCGTTGGCCGAT
TCATTAATGCAGCAAGCTCATGGCTGACTAATTTTTTTTATTTATGCAGAGGCCGAGGCCGCCTCGGCCT
CTGAGCTATTCCAGAAGTAGTGAGGAGGCTTTTTTGGAGGCCTAGGCTTTTGCAAAAAGCTCCCCGTGGC
ACGACAGGTTTCCCGACTGGAAAGCGGGCAGTGAGCGCAACGCAATTAATGTGAGTTAGCTCACTCATTA
GGCACCCCAGGCTTTACACTTTATGCTTCCGGCTCGTATGTTGTGTGGAATTGTGAGCGGATAACAATTT
CACACAGGAAACAGCTATGACATGATTACGAATTTCACAAATAAAGCATTTTTTTCACTGCATTCTAGTT
GTGGTTTGTCCAAACTCATCAATGTATCTTATCATGTCTGGATCAACTGGATAACTCAAGCTAACCAAAA
TCATCCCAAACTTCCCACCCCATACCCTATTACCACTGCCAATTACCTGTGGTTTCATTTACTCTAAACC
TGTGATTCCTCTGAATTATTTTCATTTTAAAGAAATTGTATTTGTTAAATATGTACTACAAACTTAGTAG
T
